Addgene plasmid #72455: pJK569
Purpose: Produces Franciscella tularensis N5-carboxyaminoimidazole ribonucleotide mutase with N-terminal TEV protease-cleavable His6 tag (H6tFtPurE1), synthetic gene
Depositing lab: T. J. Kappock. Depositing organization: Purdue University.
Backbone
  Vector backbone: pUC57
  Backbone size w/o insert (bp): 2710
  Total vector size (bp): 3583
  Vector type: Bacterial Expression
Growth in bacteria
  Bacterial resistance: Ampicillin, 100 μg/mL
  Growth temperature: 37°C
  Growth strain: DH5alpha
  Copy number: High Copy
Gene/Insert
  Gene/Insert name: N5-carboxyaminoimidazole ribonucleotide mutase (alt names: purE; FTT_0896)
  Species: Francisella tularensis strain SCHU S4
  Mutation: synthetic gene with ~51 silent substitutions
  GenBank ID: YP_169893.1
  Promoter: T7
  Tag / fusion protein: His6 (N terminal on insert); TEV cleavage site (N terminal on insert)
  Cloning method: Restriction Enzyme; 5′ cloning site EcoRV (destroyed during cloning); 3′ cloning site EcoRV (destroyed during cloning)
  Sequencing primers: 5′ T7 promoter; 3′ T7 terminator
Terms and licenses: Academic/Nonprofit Terms; Industry Terms: Not Available to Industry
Depositor comments: Database annotation "phosphoribosylaminoimidazole carboxylase catalyic subuni" is incorrect.
How to cite: pJK569 was a gift from T. J. Kappock (Addgene plasmid # 72455 ; http://n2t.net/addgene:72455 ; RRID:Addgene_72455)
