[The description below was written by a language model from this plasmid's Addgene catalogue record and pLannotate feature annotations shown in this document.]
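Description:
pJK569 is a small, high-copy bacterial plasmid built on the pUC57 cloning backbone, carrying a synthetic gene for N5-carboxyaminoimidazole ribonucleotide mutase (PurE; locus FTT_0896) from Francisella tularensis strain SCHU S4. It replicates in E. coli through the pUC-type ColE1/pMB1 origin and is selected with ampicillin via the β-lactamase gene and its native promoter. The backbone also retains remnants of the pUC lac region (lac promoter, operator, CAP site and a disrupted lacZα fragment). The insert was placed into an EcoRV site that was destroyed on both sides during cloning.

The insert is a self-contained T7 expression cassette: a T7 promoter followed by a lac operator, the phage T7 gene 10 ribosome binding site, the purE coding sequence and a T7 terminator. According to the record, the protein is made with an N-terminal His6 tag separated from the enzyme by a TEV protease cleavage site, allowing affinity purification and subsequent tag removal. The coding sequence carries about 51 silent substitutions relative to the native gene. The automated annotation matches the ORF to E. coli PurE by homology. It also flags a short His-tag-like fragment and a gene 10-derived fragment downstream of the ORF, whose translation status the record does not clarify; the N-terminal tag itself is not separately annotated. Only a fragment of lacI is present, so repression and T7 RNA polymerase would have to come from the host.

The enzyme converts N5-CAIR to CAIR in purine biosynthesis, and the depositor notes that the database annotation of this protein as a phosphoribosylaminoimidazole carboxylase catalytic subunit is incorrect. The plasmid is intended for producing the recombinant enzyme.
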