Features (pLannotate 1.2.2; 17 found; start..end, strand, type, name):
    137..236     +  misc_feature   bom (fragment): basis of mobility region from pBR322
    242..399     -  CDS            lacZα (fragment): LacZα fragment of β-galactosidase; lacZ fragment
    445..463     +  promoter       T7 promoter: promoter for bacteriophage T7 RNA polymerase
    464..488     +  protein_bind   lac operator: The lac repressor binds to the lac operator to inhibit transcription in E. coli. This inhibition can be relieved by adding lactose or isopropyl-β-D-thiogalactopyranoside (IPTG). lac repressor encoded by lacI
    503..525     +  RBS            RBS: efficient ribosome binding site from bacteriophage T7 gene 10 (Olins and Rangwala, 1989)
    599..1084    +  CDS            purE: PURE_ECOLI - Experimental evidence at protein level: Swiss-Prot protein existence level 1. Catalyzes the conversion of N5-carboxyaminoimidazole ribonucleotide (N5-CAIR) to 4-carboxy-5-aminoimidazole ribonucleotide (CAIR). From Escherichia coli (strain K12).
   1141..1158    +  CDS            9xHis (fragment): 9xHis affinity tag
   1168..1217    +  CDS            SET1 (fragment): solubility-enhancement tag derived from T7 phage gene 10B
   1225..1272    +  terminator     T7 terminator: transcription terminator for bacteriophage T7 RNA polymerase
   1386..1402    -  protein_bind   lac operator: The lac repressor binds to the lac operator to inhibit transcription in E. coli. This inhibition can be relieved by adding lactose or isopropyl-β-D-thiogalactopyranoside (IPTG). lac repressor encoded by lacI
   1410..1440    -  promoter       lac promoter: promoter for the E. coli lac operon
   1455..1476    -  protein_bind   CAP binding site: CAP binding activates transcription in the presence of cAMP. E. coli catabolite activator protein
   1489..1581    -  CDS            lacI (fragment): lac repressor; lacI; The lac repressor binds to the lac operator to inhibit transcription in E. coli. This inhibition can be relieved by adding lactose or isopropyl-β-D-thiogalactopyranoside (IPTG).
   1764..2352    -  rep_origin     ori: high-copy-number ColE1/pMB1/pBR322/pUC origin of replication
   2523..3383    -  CDS            AmpR: β-lactamase; bla; confers resistance to ampicillin, carbenicillin, and related antibiotics
   3384..3488    -  promoter       AmpR promoter: bla
   3583..35      +  CDS            rop (fragment) (across the origin): Rop protein, which maintains plasmids at low copy number; rop
>Addgene plasmid #72455 | pJK569 | depositor full sequence | sequence record 133906 | pJK569 sequence 3583 bps
TCGCGCGTTTCGGTGATGACGGTGAAAACCTCTGACACATGCAGCTCCCGGAGACGGTCACAGCTTGTCT
GTAAGCGGATGCCGGGAGCAGACAAGCCCGTCAGGGCGCGTCAGCGGGTGTTGGCGGGTGTCGGGGCTGG
CTTAACTATGCGGCATCAGAGCAGATTGTACTGAGAGTGCACCATATGCGGTGTGAAATACCGCACAGAT
GCGTAAGGAGAAAATACCGCATCAGGCGCCATTCGCCATTCAGGCTGCGCAACTGTTGGGAAGGGCGATC
GGTGCGGGCCTCTTCGCTATTACGCCAGCTGGCGAAAGGGGGATGTGCTGCAAGGCGATTAAGTTGGGTA
ACGCCAGGGTTTTCCCAGTCACGACGTTGTAAAACGACGGCCAGTGAATTCGAGCTCGGTACCTCGCGAA
TGCATCTAGATGACCCAATGAAATTAATACGACTCACTATAGGGGAATTGTGAGCGGATAACAATTCCCC
TCTAGAAATAATTTTGTTTAACTTTAAGAAGGAGATATACATATGCACCATCATCATCATCATTCAAGCG
GCGTGGATCTGGGCACCGAAAATCTGTACTTTCAGTCTAACATGTCAGTTCAGGTTGGCGTCATTATGGG
CAGCAAATCTGATTGGAGTACCATGAAAGAATGCTGTGATATTCTGGACAACCTGGGCATCGGTTATGAA
TGCGAAGTGGTTAGCGCGCATCGTACGCCGGACAAAATGTTCGATTACGCAGAAACGGCGAAAGAACGCG
GTCTGAAAGTCATCATCGCTGGCGCGGGTGGTGCTGCACATTTACCTGGAATGGTTGCGGCAAAAACTAC
TTTACCAGTATTAGGTGTACCAGTTAAATCAAGTACACTTAATGGCCAAGATAGTTTATTATCAATAGTA
CAGATGCCAGCGGGTATTCCAGTAGCTACTTTTGCAATTGGTATGGCAGGAGCAAAAAACGCGGCGCTTT
TTGCTGCAAGTATCTTGCAACATACAGATATAAATATTGCAAAAGCACTAGCTGAGTTTAGAGCTGAGCA
AACACGATTTGTTTTGGAAAATCCTGATCCTAGGGAGCACTAACGGATCCGAATTCGAGCTCCGTCGACA
AGCTTGCGGCCGCACTCGAGCACCACCACCACCACCACTGAGATCCGGCTGCTAACAAAGCCCGAAAGGA
AGCTGAGTTGGCTGCTGCCACCGCTGAGCAATAACTAGCATAACCCCTTGGGGCCTCTAAACGGGTCTTG
AGGGGTTTTTTGCTGAAAGGAGGAACTATATCCGGATGACCCAAATCGGATCCCGGGCCCGTCGACTGCA
GAGGCCTGCATGCAAGCTTGGCGTAATCATGGTCATAGCTGTTTCCTGTGTGAAATTGTTATCCGCTCAC
AATTCCACACAACATACGAGCCGGAAGCATAAAGTGTAAAGCCTGGGGTGCCTAATGAGTGAGCTAACTC
ACATTAATTGCGTTGCGCTCACTGCCCGCTTTCCAGTCGGGAAACCTGTCGTGCCAGCTGCATTAATGAA
TCGGCCAACGCGCGGGGAGAGGCGGTTTGCGTATTGGGCGCTCTTCCGCTTCCTCGCTCACTGACTCGCT
GCGCTCGGTCGTTCGGCTGCGGCGAGCGGTATCAGCTCACTCAAAGGCGGTAATACGGTTATCCACAGAA
TCAGGGGATAACGCAGGAAAGAACATGTGAGCAAAAGGCCAGCAAAAGGCCAGGAACCGTAAAAAGGCCG
CGTTGCTGGCGTTTTTCCATAGGCTCCGCCCCCCTGACGAGCATCACAAAAATCGACGCTCAAGTCAGAG
GTGGCGAAACCCGACAGGACTATAAAGATACCAGGCGTTTCCCCCTGGAAGCTCCCTCGTGCGCTCTCCT
GTTCCGACCCTGCCGCTTACCGGATACCTGTCCGCCTTTCTCCCTTCGGGAAGCGTGGCGCTTTCTCATA
GCTCACGCTGTAGGTATCTCAGTTCGGTGTAGGTCGTTCGCTCCAAGCTGGGCTGTGTGCACGAACCCCC
CGTTCAGCCCGACCGCTGCGCCTTATCCGGTAACTATCGTCTTGAGTCCAACCCGGTAAGACACGACTTA
TCGCCACTGGCAGCAGCCACTGGTAACAGGATTAGCAGAGCGAGGTATGTAGGCGGTGCTACAGAGTTCT
TGAAGTGGTGGCCTAACTACGGCTACACTAGAAGAACAGTATTTGGTATCTGCGCTCTGCTGAAGCCAGT
TACCTTCGGAAAAAGAGTTGGTAGCTCTTGATCCGGCAAACAAACCACCGCTGGTAGCGGTGGTTTTTTT
GTTTGCAAGCAGCAGATTACGCGCAGAAAAAAAGGATCTCAAGAAGATCCTTTGATCTTTTCTACGGGGT
CTGACGCTCAGTGGAACGAAAACTCACGTTAAGGGATTTTGGTCATGAGATTATCAAAAAGGATCTTCAC
CTAGATCCTTTTAAATTAAAAATGAAGTTTTAAATCAATCTAAAGTATATATGAGTAAACTTGGTCTGAC
AGTTACCAATGCTTAATCAGTGAGGCACCTATCTCAGCGATCTGTCTATTTCGTTCATCCATAGTTGCCT
GACTCCCCGTCGTGTAGATAACTACGATACGGGAGGGCTTACCATCTGGCCCCAGTGCTGCAATGATACC
GCGAGACCCACGCTCACCGGCTCCAGATTTATCAGCAATAAACCAGCCAGCCGGAAGGGCCGAGCGCAGA
AGTGGTCCTGCAACTTTATCCGCCTCCATCCAGTCTATTAATTGTTGCCGGGAAGCTAGAGTAAGTAGTT
CGCCAGTTAATAGTTTGCGCAACGTTGTTGCCATTGCTACAGGCATCGTGGTGTCACGCTCGTCGTTTGG
TATGGCTTCATTCAGCTCCGGTTCCCAACGATCAAGGCGAGTTACATGATCCCCCATGTTGTGCAAAAAA
GCGGTTAGCTCCTTCGGTCCTCCGATCGTTGTCAGAAGTAAGTTGGCCGCAGTGTTATCACTCATGGTTA
TGGCAGCACTGCATAATTCTCTTACTGTCATGCCATCCGTAAGATGCTTTTCTGTGACTGGTGAGTACTC
AACCAAGTCATTCTGAGAATAGTGTATGCGGCGACCGAGTTGCTCTTGCCCGGCGTCAATACGGGATAAT
ACCGCGCCACATAGCAGAACTTTAAAAGTGCTCATCATTGGAAAACGTTCTTCGGGGCGAAAACTCTCAA
GGATCTTACCGCTGTTGAGATCCAGTTCGATGTAACCCACTCGTGCACCCAACTGATCTTCAGCATCTTT
TACTTTCACCAGCGTTTCTGGGTGAGCAAAAACAGGAAGGCAAAATGCCGCAAAAAAGGGAATAAGGGCG
ACACGGAAATGTTGAATACTCATACTCTTCCTTTTTCAATATTATTGAAGCATTTATCAGGGTTATTGTC
TCATGAGCGGATACATATTTGAATGTATTTAGAAAAATAAACAAATAGGGGTTCCGCGCACATTTCCCCG
AAAAGTGCCACCTGACGTCTAAGAAACCATTATTATCATGACATTAACCTATAAAAATAGGCGTATCACG
AGGCCCTTTCGTC
