>Addgene plasmid #72455 | pJK569 | addgene partial sequence | sequence record 136175 | T7 5'-TAATACGACTCACTATAGGG-3'
CTAGAAATAATTTTGTTTAACTTTAAGAAGGAGATATACATATGCACCATCATCATCATCATTCAAGCGG
CGTGGATCTGGGCACCGAAAATCTGTACTTTCAGTCTAACATGTCAGTTCAGGTTGGCGTCATTATGGGC
AGCAAATCTGATTGGAGTACCATGAAAGAATGCTGTGATATTCTGGACAACCTGGGCATCGGTTATGAAT
GCGAAGTGGTTAGCGCGCATCGTACGCCGGACAAAATGTTCGATTACGCAGAAACGGCGAAAGAACGCGG
TCTGAAAGTCATCATCGCTGGCGCGGGTGGTGCTGCACATTTACCTGGAATGGTTGCGGCAAAAACTACT
TTACCAGTATTAGGTGTACCAGTTAAATCAAGTACACTTAATGGCCAAGATAGTTTATTATCAATAGTAC
AGATGCCAGCGGGTATTCCAGTAGCTACTTTTGCAATTGGTATGGCAGGAGCAAAAAACGCGGCGCTTTT
TGCTGCAAGTATCTTGCAACATACAGATATAAATATTGCAAAAGCACTAGCTGAGTTTAGAGCTGAGCAA
ACACGATTTGTTTTGGAAAATCCTGATCCTAGGGAGCACTAACGGATCCGAATTCGAGCTCCGTCGACAA
GCTTGCGGCCGCACTCGAGCACCACCACCACCACCACTGAGATCCGGCTGCTAACAAAGCCCGAAAGGAA
GCTGAGTTGGCTGCTGCCACCGCTGAGCAATAACTAGCATAACCCCTTGGGGCCTCTAAACGGGTCTTGA
GGGGTTTTTTGCTGAAAGGAGGAACTATATCCGGATGACCCAAATCGGATCCCGGGCCCGTCGACTGCAG
AGGCCTGCATGCAAGCTTGGCGTAATCATGGTCATAGCTGTTTCCTGTGTGAAATTGTTATCCGCTCACA
ATTCCACACAACATACGAGCCGGAAGCATAAAGTGTAAAGCCTGGGGTGCCTAATGAGTGAGCTAACTCA
CATTAATTGCGTTGCGCTCACTGCCCGCTTTCCAGTCGGGAAACCTGTCGTG
