>Addgene plasmid #72455 | pJK569 | addgene partial sequence | sequence record 136176 | T7term 5'-GCTAGTTATTGCTCAGCGG-3'
TTAGCAGCCGGATCTCAGTGGTGGTGGTGGTGGTGCTCGAGTGCGGCCGCAAGCTTGTCGACGGAGCTCG
AATTCGGATCCGTTAGTGCTCCCTAGGATCAGGATTTTCCAAAACAAATCGTGTTTGCTCAGCTCTAAAC
TCAGCTAGTGCTTTTGCAATATTTATATCTGTATGTTGCAAGATACTTGCAGCAAAAAGCGCCGCGTTTT
TTGCTCCTGCCATACCAATTGCAAAAGTAGCTACTGGAATACCCGCTGGCATCTGTACTATTGATAATAA
ACTATCTTGGCCATTAAGTGTACTTGATTTAACTGGTACACCTAATACTGGTAAAGTAGTTTTTGCCGCA
ACCATTCCAGGTAAATGTGCAGCACCACCCGCGCCAGCGATGATGACTTTCAGACCGCGTTCTTTCGCCG
TTTCTGCGTAATCGAACATTTTGTCCGGCGTACGATGCGCGCTAACCACTTCGCATTCATAACCGATGCC
CAGGTTGTCCAGAATATCACAGCATTCTTTCATGGTACTCCAATCAGATTTGCTGCCCATAATGACGCCA
ACCTGAACTGACATGTTAGACTGAAAGTACAGATTTTCGGTGCCCAGATCCACGCCGCTTGAATGATGAT
GATGATGGTGCATATGTATATCTCCTTCTTAAAGTTAAACAAAATTATTTCTAGAGGGGAATTGTTATCC
GCTCACAATTCCCCTATAGTGAGTCGTATTAATTTCATTGGGTCATCTAGATGCATTCGCGAGGTACCGA
GCTCGAATTCACTGGCCGTCGTTTTACAACGTCGTGACTGGGAAAACCCTGGCGTTACCCAACTTAATCG
CCTTGCAGCACATCCCCCTTTCGCCAGCTGGCGTAATAGCGAAGAGGCCCGCACCGATCGCCCTTCCCAA
CAGTTGCGCAGCCTGAATGGCGAATGGCGCCTGATGCGGTATTTTCTCCTTACGCATCTGTGCGGTATTT
CACACCGCATATGGTGCACTCTCAGTACAATCTGCTCTGATGCCGCATAGTTAAGCCAGCCCCGACACCC
GCCA
